Addgene plasmid #214972: pKH144_mCherry-YIPF4 WT
Purpose: mCherry tagged YIPF4
Depositing lab: Wade Harper. Depositing organization: Harvard Medical School. Publication: Proteome census upon nutrient stress reveals Golgiphagy membrane receptors. Hickey KL, Swarup S, Smith IR, Paoli JC, Miguel Whelan E, Paulo JA, Harper JW. Nature. 2023 Nov;623(7985):167-174. doi: 10.1038/s41586-023-06657-6. Epub 2023 Sep 27. PubMed 37757899.
Backbone
  Vector backbone: phage lentiviral
  Vector type: Lentiviral
Growth in bacteria
  Bacterial resistance: Ampicillin, 100 μg/mL
  Growth temperature: 37°C
  Growth strain: NEB Stable
  Copy number: High Copy
Gene/Insert
  Gene/Insert name: mCherry-YIPF4
  Species: H. sapiens (human)
  Entrez Gene: YIPF4 (a.k.a. FinGER4, MGC11061, Nbla11189)
  Cloning method: Gateway Cloning
Terms and licenses: Academic/Nonprofit Terms; Industry Terms: Not Available to Industry
How to cite: pKH144_mCherry-YIPF4 WT was a gift from Wade Harper (Addgene plasmid # 214972 ; http://n2t.net/addgene:214972 ; RRID:Addgene_214972)
