[The description below was written by a language model from this plasmid's Addgene catalogue record and pLannotate feature annotations shown in this document.]
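Description:
pKH144_mCherry-YIPF4 WT is an HIV-1-based lentiviral transfer plasmid built on a pHAGE-type backbone for expressing human YIPF4 fused at its N-terminus to the red fluorescent protein mCherry. In bacteria it is maintained through a high-copy ColE1/pUC origin and selected with ampicillin via the β-lactamase gene. The annotated sequence is about 9.2 kb. It also contains small lac, SV40 and nef/gag/rev fragments, which are backbone remnants rather than functional payload.

The viral portion carries a truncated 5' LTR, the Ψ packaging signal, the Rev response element and the cPPT/CTS. At the far end are a WPRE and a self-inactivating ΔU3 3' LTR. Together these allow the genome to be packaged when helper functions are supplied in trans, integrated into target cells, and left without LTR promoter activity after integration.

Between these elements, a CMV enhancer/promoter drives a single transcript encoding mCherry followed by the YIPF4 open reading frame. YIPF4 is flanked by attB1 and attB2 remnants, consistent with its insertion by Gateway recombination downstream of the tag. An EMCV IRES then directs translation of puromycin N-acetyltransferase from the same mRNA, so puromycin selection enriches for cells expressing the fusion. The WPRE enhances transcript stability and expression.

YIPF4 is a Golgi protein involved in maintaining Golgi structure, and the associated publication concerns Golgiphagy membrane receptors identified under nutrient stress. The construct is therefore suited to generating stable mammalian cell lines for fluorescence tracking of wild-type YIPF4. The "WT" label suggests it may serve as a reference for mutant versions, though the record does not say so.
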