Features (pLannotate 1.2.2; 28 found; start..end, strand, type, name):
    340..928     +  misc_feature   WPRE: woodchuck hepatitis virus posttranscriptional regulatory element
    936..1001    +  CDS            nef (fragment): NEF_HV1Z2 - Experimental evidence at protein level: Swiss-Prot protein existence level 1. Extracellular Nef protein targets CD4(+) T-lymphocytes for apoptosis by interacting with CXCR4 surface receptors. From Human immunodeficiency virus type 1 group M subtype D (isolate Z2/CDC-Z34) (HIV-1).
   1003..1236    +  LTR            3' LTR (ΔU3): self-inactivating 3' long terminal repeat (LTR) from HIV-1
   1441..1545    +  promoter       AmpR promoter: bla
   1546..2406    +  CDS            AmpR: β-lactamase; bla; confers resistance to ampicillin, carbenicillin, and related antibiotics
   2577..3165    +  rep_origin     ori: high-copy-number ColE1/pMB1/pBR322/pUC origin of replication
   3348..3402    +  CDS            lacI (fragment): lac repressor; lacI; The lac repressor binds to the lac operator to inhibit transcription in E. coli. This inhibition can be relieved by adding lactose or isopropyl-β-D-thiogalactopyranoside (IPTG).
   3408..3501    +  rep_origin     SV40 ori (fragment): SV40 origin of replication
   3526..3563    +  CDS            lacI (fragment): lac repressor; lacI; The lac repressor binds to the lac operator to inhibit transcription in E. coli. This inhibition can be relieved by adding lactose or isopropyl-β-D-thiogalactopyranoside (IPTG).
   3576..3597    +  protein_bind   CAP binding site: CAP binding activates transcription in the presence of cAMP. E. coli catabolite activator protein
   3612..3642    +  promoter       lac promoter: promoter for the E. coli lac operon
   3650..3666    +  protein_bind   lac operator: The lac repressor binds to the lac operator to inhibit transcription in E. coli. This inhibition can be relieved by adding lactose or isopropyl-β-D-thiogalactopyranoside (IPTG). lac repressor encoded by lacI
   3700..3783    +  polyA_signal   SV40 poly(A) signal (fragment): SV40 polyadenylation signal
   3950..4279    +  CDS            nef (fragment): NEF_HV1BR - Experimental evidence at protein level: Swiss-Prot protein existence level 1. Extracellular Nef protein targets CD4(+) T-lymphocytes for apoptosis by interacting with CXCR4 surface receptors (PubMed:14990729). From Human immunodeficiency virus type 1 group M subtype B (isolate BRU/LAI) (HIV-1).
   4327..4584    +  LTR            5' LTR (truncated): truncated 5' long terminal repeat (LTR) from HIV-1
   4631..4756    +  misc_feature   HIV-1 Ψ: packaging signal of human immunodeficiency virus type 1
   4740..5078    +  CDS            HIV-1 gag (fragment): gag protein from human immunodeficiency virus 1; gag
   5253..5486    +  misc_feature   RRE: The Rev response element (RRE) of HIV-1 allows for Rev-dependent mRNA export from the nucleus to the cytoplasm.
   5863..5963    +  CDS            Rev (fragment): human immunodeficiency virus 1 (HIV-1) Rev protein; rev; enhances nuclear export of unspliced and incompletely spliced viral mRNAs
   6012..6129    +  misc_feature   cPPT/CTS: central polypurine tract and central termination sequence of HIV-1
   6181..6484    +  enhancer       CMV enhancer: human cytomegalovirus immediate early enhancer
   6485..6688    +  promoter       CMV promoter: human cytomegalovirus (CMV) immediate early promoter
   6791..7498    +  CDS            mCherry: mCherry is a basic (constitutively fluorescent) red fluorescent protein published in 2004, derived from Discosoma sp.. It is reported to be a very rapidly-maturing monomer with low acid sensitivity.
   7524..7541    +  protein_bind   attB1 (fragment): mutant version of attB; core recombination site for the Gateway® BP reaction BP Clonase™
   7547..8278    +  CDS            YIPF4: YIPF4_HUMAN - Experimental evidence at protein level: Swiss-Prot protein existence level 1. Involved in the maintenance of the Golgi structure. From Homo sapiens (Human).
   8283..8300    -  protein_bind   attB2 (fragment): mutant version of attB; core recombination site for the Gateway® BP reaction BP Clonase™
   8419..8881    +  misc_feature   IRES: internal ribosome entry site (IRES) of the encephalomyocarditis virus (EMCV)
   8895..323     +  CDS            PuroR (across the origin): puromycin N-acetyltransferase; pac from Streptomyces alboniger; confers resistance to puromycin
>Addgene plasmid #214972 | pKH144_mCherry-YIPF4 WT | addgene full sequence | sequence record 431700 | Addgene NGS Result
CGCGCATGGCCGAGTTGAGCGGTTCCCGGCTGGCCGCGCAGCAACAGATGGAAGGCCTCCTGGCGCCGCA
CCGGCCCAAGGAGCCCGCGTGGTTCCTGGCCACCGTCGGCGTCTCGCCCGACCACCAGGGCAAGGGTCTG
GGCAGCGCCGTCGTGCTCCCCGGAGTGGAGGCGGCCGAGCGCGCCGGGGTGCCCGCCTTCCTGGAGACCT
CCGCGCCCCGCAACCTCCCCTTCTACGAGCGGCTCGGCTTCACCGTCACCGCCGACGTCGAGGTGCCCGA
AGGACCGCGCACCTGGTGCATGACCCGCAAGCCCGGTGCCTGATGCATCGATGGATCCTAATCAACCTCT
GGATTACAAAATTTGTGAAAGATTGACTGGTATTCTTAACTATGTTGCTCCTTTTACGCTATGTGGATAC
GCTGCTTTAATGCCTTTGTATCATGCTATTGCTTCCCGTATGGCTTTCATTTTCTCCTCCTTGTATAAAT
CCTGGTTGCTGTCTCTTTATGAGGAGTTGTGGCCCGTTGTCAGGCAACGTGGCGTGGTGTGCACTGTGTT
TGCTGACGCAACCCCCACTGGTTGGGGCATTGCCACCACCTGTCAGCTCCTTTCCGGGACTTTCGCTTTC
CCCCTCCCTATTGCCACGGCGGAACTCATCGCCGCCTGCCTTGCCCGCTGCTGGACAGGGGCTCGGCTGT
TGGGCACTGACAATTCCGTGGTGTTGTCGGGGAAATCATCGTCCTTTCCTTGGCTGCTCGCCTGTGTTGC
CACCTGGATTCTGCGCGGGACGTCCTTCTGCTACGTCCCTTCGGCCCTCAATCCAGCGGACCTTCCTTCC
CGCGGCCTGCTGCCGGCTCTGCGGCCTCTTCCGCGTCTTCGCCTTCGCCCTCAGACGAGTCGGATCTCCC
TTTGGGCCGCCTCCCCGCCTGAGATCCTTTAAGACCAATGACTTACAAGGCAGCTGTAGATCTTAGCCAC
TTTTTAAAAGAAAAGGGGGGACTGGAAGGGCTAATTCACTCCCAACGAAGACAAGATCTGCTTTTTGCTT
GTACTGGGTCTCTCTGGTTAGACCAGATCTGAGCCTGGGAGCTCTCTGGCTAACTAGGGAACCCACTGCT
TAAGCCTCAATAAAGCTTGCCTTGAGTGCTTCAAGTAGTGTGTGCCCGTCTGTTGTGTGACTCTGGTAAC
TAGAGATCCCTCAGACCCTTTTAGTCAGTGTGGAAAATCTCTAGCAGTAGTAGTTCATGTCATCTTATTA
TTCAGTATTTATAACTTGCAAAGAAATGAATATCAGAGAGTGAGAGGCCCGGGTTAATTAAGGAAAGGGC
TAGATCATTCTTGAAGACGAAAGGGCCTCGTGATACGCCTATTTTTATAGGTTAATGTCATGATAATAAT
GGTTTCTTAGACGTCAGGTGGCACTTTTCGGGGAAATGTGCGCGGAACCCCTATTTGTTTATTTTTCTAA
ATACATTCAAATATGTATCCGCTCATGAGACAATAACCCTGATAAATGCTTCAATAATATTGAAAAAGGA
AGAGTATGAGTATTCAACATTTCCGTGTCGCCCTTATTCCCTTTTTTGCGGCATTTTGCCTTCCTGTTTT
TGCTCACCCAGAAACGCTGGTGAAAGTAAAAGATGCTGAAGATCAGTTGGGTGCACGAGTGGGTTACATC
GAACTGGATCTCAACAGCGGTAAGATCCTTGAGAGTTTTCGCCCCGAAGAACGTTTTCCAATGATGAGCA
CTTTTAAAGTTCTGCTATGTGGCGCGGTATTATCCCGTGTTGACGCCGGGCAAGAGCAACTCGGTCGCCG
CATACACTATTCTCAGAATGACTTGGTTGAGTACTCACCAGTCACAGAAAAGCATCTTACGGATGGCATG
ACAGTAAGAGAATTATGCAGTGCTGCCATAACCATGAGTGATAACACTGCGGCCAACTTACTTCTGACAA
CGATCGGAGGACCGAAGGAGCTAACCGCTTTTTTGCACAACATGGGGGATCATGTAACTCGCCTTGATCG
TTGGGAACCGGAGCTGAATGAAGCCATACCAAACGACGAGCGTGACACCACGATGCCTGTAGCAATGGCA
ACAACGTTGCGCAAACTATTAACTGGCGAACTACTTACTCTAGCTTCCCGGCAACAATTAATAGACTGGA
TGGAGGCGGATAAAGTTGCAGGACCACTTCTGCGCTCGGCCCTTCCGGCTGGCTGGTTTATTGCTGATAA
ATCTGGAGCCGGTGAGCGTGGGTCTCGCGGTATCATTGCAGCACTGGGGCCAGATGGTAAGCCCTCCCGT
ATCGTAGTTATCTACACGACGGGGAGTCAGGCAACTATGGATGAACGAAATAGACAGATCGCTGAGATAG
GTGCCTCACTGATTAAGCATTGGTAACTGTCAGACCAAGTTTACTCATATATACTTTAGATTGATTTAAA
ACTTCATTTTTAATTTAAAAGGATCTAGGTGAAGATCCTTTTTGATAATCTCATGACCAAAATCCCTTAA
CGTGAGTTTTCGTTCCACTGAGCGTCAGACCCCGTAGAAAAGATCAAAGGATCTTCTTGAGATCCTTTTT
TTCTGCGCGTAATCTGCTGCTTGCAAACAAAAAAACCACCGCTACCAGCGGTGGTTTGTTTGCCGGATCA
AGAGCTACCAACTCTTTTTCCGAAGGTAACTGGCTTCAGCAGAGCGCAGATACCAAATACTGTTCTTCTA
GTGTAGCCGTAGTTAGGCCACCACTTCAAGAACTCTGTAGCACCGCCTACATACCTCGCTCTGCTAATCC
TGTTACCAGTGGCTGCTGCCAGTGGCGATAAGTCGTGTCTTACCGGGTTGGACTCAAGACGATAGTTACC
GGATAAGGCGCAGCGGTCGGGCTGAACGGGGGGTTCGTGCACACAGCCCAGCTTGGAGCGAACGACCTAC
ACCGAACTGAGATACCTACAGCGTGAGCTATGAGAAAGCGCCACGCTTCCCGAAGGGAGAAAGGCGGACA
GGTATCCGGTAAGCGGCAGGGTCGGAACAGGAGAGCGCACGAGGGAGCTTCCAGGGGGAAACGCCTGGTA
TCTTTATAGTCCTGTCGGGTTTCGCCACCTCTGACTTGAGCGTCGATTTTTGTGATGCTCGTCAGGGGGG
CGGAGCCTATGGAAAAACGCCAGCAACGCGGCCTTTTTACGGTTCCTGGCCTTTTGCTGGCCTTTTGCTC
ACATGTTCTTTCCTGCGTTATCCCCTGATTCTGTGGATAACCGTATTACCGCCTTTGAGTGAGCTGATAC
CGCTCGCCGCAGCCGAACGACCGAGCGCAGCGAGTCAGTGAGCGAGGAAGCGGAAGAGCGCCCAATACGC
AAACCGCCTCTCCCCGCGCGTTGGCCGATTCATTAATGCAGCAAGCTCATGGCTGACTAATTTTTTTTAT
TTATGCAGAGGCCGAGGCCGCCTCGGCCTCTGAGCTATTCCAGAAGTAGTGAGGAGGCTTTTTTGGAGGC
CTAGGCTTTTGCAAAAAGCTCCCCGTGGCACGACAGGTTTCCCGACTGGAAAGCGGGCAGTGAGCGCAAC
GCAATTAATGTGAGTTAGCTCACTCATTAGGCACCCCAGGCTTTACACTTTATGCTTCCGGCTCGTATGT
TGTGTGGAATTGTGAGCGGATAACAATTTCACACAGGAAACAGCTATGACATGATTACGAATTTCACAAA
TAAAGCATTTTTTTCACTGCATTCTAGTTGTGGTTTGTCCAAACTCATCAATGTATCTTATCATGTCTGG
ATCAACTGGATAACTCAAGCTAACCAAAATCATCCCAAACTTCCCACCCCATACCCTATTACCACTGCCA
ATTACCTGTGGTTTCATTTACTCTAAACCTGTGATTCCTCTGAATTATTTTCATTTTAAAGAAATTGTAT
TTGTTAAATATGTACTACAAACTTAGTAGTTGGAAGGGCTAATTCACTCCCAAAGAAGACAAGATATCCT
TGATCTGTGGATCTACCACACACAAGGCTACTTCCCTGATTAGCAGAACTACACACCAGGGCCAGGGGTC
AGATATCCACTGACCTTTGGATGGTGCTACAAGCTAGTACCAGTTGAGCCAGATAAGGTAGAAGAGGCCA
ATAAAGGAGAGAACACCAGCTTGTTACACCCTGTGAGCCTGCATGGGATGGATGACCCGGAGAGAGAAGT
GTTAGAGTGGAGGTTTGACAGCCGCCTAGCATTTCATCACGTGGCCCGAGAGCTGCATCCGGAGTACTTC
AAGAACTGCTGATATCGAGCTTGCTACAAGGGACTTTCCGCTGGGGACTTTCCAGGGAGGCGTGGCCTGG
GCGGGACTGGGGAGTGGCGAGCCCTCAGATCCTGCATATAAGCAGCTGCTTTTTGCCTGTACTGGGTCTC
TCTGGTTAGACCAGATCTGAGCCTGGGAGCTCTCTGGCTAACTAGGGAACCCACTGCTTAAGCCTCAATA
AAGCTTGCCTTGAGTGCTTCAAGTAGTGTGTGCCCGTCTGTTGTGTGACTCTGGTAACTAGAGATCCCTC
AGACCCTTTTAGTCAGTGTGGAAAATCTCTAGCAGTGGCGCCCGAACAGGGACTTGAAAGCGAAAGGGAA
ACCAGAGGAGCTCTCTCGACGCAGGACTCGGCTTGCTGAAGCGCGCACGGCAAGAGGCGAGGGGCGGCGA
CTGGTGAGTACGCCAAAAATTTTGACTAGCGGAGGCTAGAAGGAGAGAGATGGGTGCGAGAGCGTCAGTA
TTAAGCGGGGGAGAATTAGATCGCGATGGGAAAAAATTCGGTTAAGGCCAGGGGGAAAGAAAAAATATAA
ATTAAAACATATAGTATGGGCAAGCAGGGAGCTAGAACGATTCGCAGTTAATCCTGGCCTGTTAGAAACA
TCAGAAGGCTGTAGACAAATACTGGGACAGCTACAACCATCCCTTCAGACAGGATCAGAAGAACTTAGAT
CATTATATAATACAGTAGCAACCCTCTATTGTGTGCATCAAAGGATAGAGATAAAAGACACCAAGGAAGC
TTTAGACAAGATAGAGGAAGAGCAAAACAAAAGTAAGACCACCGCACAGCAAGCGGCCGGCCGCTGATCT
TCAGACCTGGAGGAGGAGATATGAGGGACAATTGGAGAAGTGAATTATATAAATATAAAGTAGTAAAAAT
TGAACCATTAGGAGTAGCACCCACCAAGGCAAAGAGAAGAGTGGTGCAGAGAGAAAAAAGAGCAGTGGGA
ATAGGAGCTTTGTTCCTTGGGTTCTTGGGAGCAGCAGGAAGCACTATGGGCGCAGCGTCAATGACGCTGA
CGGTACAGGCCAGACAATTATTGTCTGGTATAGTGCAGCAGCAGAACAATTTGCTGAGGGCTATTGAGGC
GCAACAGCATCTGTTGCAACTCACAGTCTGGGGCATCAAGCAGCTCCAGGCAAGAATCCTGGCTGTGGAA
AGATACCTAAAGGATCAACAGCTCCTGGGGATTTGGGGTTGCTCTGGAAAACTCATTTGCACCACTGCTG
TGCCTTGGAATGCTAGTTGGAGTAATAAATCTCTGGAACAGATTTGGAATCACACGACCTGGATGGAGTG
GGACAGAGAAATTAACAATTACACAAGCTTAATACACTCCTTAATTGAAGAATCGCAAAACCAGCAAGAA
AAGAATGAACAAGAATTATTGGAATTAGATAAATGGGCAAGTTTGTGGAATTGGTTTAACATAACAAATT
GGCTGTGGTATATAAAATTATTCATAATGATAGTAGGAGGCTTGGTAGGTTTAAGAATAGTTTTTGCTGT
ACTTTCTATAGTGAATAGAGTTAGGCAGGGATATTCACCATTATCGTTTCAGACCCACCTCCCAACCCCG
AGGGGACCCGACAGGCCCGAAGGAATAGAAGAAGAAGGTGGAGAGAGAGACAGAGACAGATCCATTCGAT
TAGTGAACGGATCTCGACGGTATCGCCGAATTAATTCACAAATGGCAGTATTCATCCACAATTTTAAAAG
AAAAGGGGGGATTGGGGGGTACAGTGCAGGGGAAAGAATAGTAGACATAATAGCAACAGACATACAAACT
AAAGAATTACAAAAACAAATTACAAAAATTCAAAATTTTCGGGTTTATTACAGGGACAGCAGAGATCCAG
TTTGGACTAGTGGAGTTCCGCGTTACATAACTTACGGTAAATGGCCCGCCTGGCTGACCGCCCAACGACC
CCCGCCCATTGACGTCAATAATGACGTATGTTCCCATAGTAACGCCAATAGGGACTTTCCATTGACGTCA
ATGGGTGGAGTATTTACGGTAAACTGCCCACTTGGCAGTACATCAAGTGTATCATATGCCAAGTACGCCC
CCTATTGACGTCAATGACGGTAAATGGCCCGCCTGGCATTATGCCCAGTACATGACCTTATGGGACTTTC
CTACTTGGCAGTACATCTACGTATTAGTCATCGCTATTACCATGGTGATGCGGTTTTGGCAGTACATCAA
TGGGCGTGGATAGCGGTTTGACTCACGGGGATTTCCAAGTCTCCACCCCATTGACGTCAATGGGAGTTTG
TTTTGGCACCAAAATCAACGGGACTTTCCAAAATGTCGTAACAACTCCGCCCCATTGACGCAAATGGGCG
GTAGGCGTGTACGGTGGGAGGTCTATATAAGCAGAGCTCGTTTAGTGAACCGTCAGATCGCCTGGAGACG
CCATCCACGCTGTTTTGACCTCCATAGAAGACACCGGCGGCCGCAGATCTCTCGAGGTTGATCTGCTAGC
ATGGTGAGCAAGGGCGAGGAGGATAACATGGCCATCATCAAGGAGTTCATGCGCTTCAAGGTGCACATGG
AGGGCTCCGTGAACGGCCACGAGTTCGAGATCGAGGGCGAGGGCGAGGGCCGCCCCTACGAGGGCACCCA
GACCGCCAAGCTGAAGGTGACCAAGGGTGGCCCCCTGCCCTTCGCCTGGGACATCCTGTCCCCTCAGTTC
ATGTACGGCTCCAAGGCCTACGTGAAGCACCCCGCCGACATCCCCGACTACTTGAAGCTGTCCTTCCCCG
AGGGCTTCAAGTGGGAGCGCGTGATGAACTTCGAGGACGGCGGCGTGGTGACCGTGACCCAGGACTCCTC
CCTGCAGGACGGCGAGTTCATCTACAAGGTGAAGCTGCGCGGCACCAACTTCCCCTCCGACGGCCCCGTA
ATGCAGAAGAAGACCATGGGCTGGGAGGCCTCCTCCGAGCGGATGTACCCCGAGGACGGCGCCCTGAAGG
GCGAGATCAAGCAGAGGCTGAAGCTGAAGGACGGCGGCCACTACGACGCTGAGGTCAAGACCACCTACAA
GGCCAAGAAGCCCGTGCAGCTGCCCGGCGCCTACAACGTCAACATCAAGTTGGACATCACCTCCCACAAC
GAGGACTACACCATCGTGGAACAGTACGAACGCGCCGAGGGCCGCCACTCCACCGGCGGCATGGACGAGC
TGTACAAGGCATGCAGCGCTAGTGCTTATCAAACAAGTTTGTACAAAAAAGTTGGCATGCAGCCTCCGGG
CCCGCCCCCGGCCTATGCCCCCACTAACGGGGACTTCACCTTTGTCTCCTCAGCAGACGCGGAAGATCTC
AGTGGTTCAATAGCATCCCCAGATGTCAAATTAAATCTTGGTGGAGATTTTATCAAAGAATCTACAGCTA
CTACATTTCTGAGACAAAGAGGTTATGGCTGGCTTCTGGAAGTTGAAGATGATGATCCTGAAGATAACAA
GCCACTCTTGGAAGAATTGGACATTGATCTAAAGGATATTTACTACAAAATCCGATGTGTTTTGATGCCA
ATGCCATCACTTGGTTTTAATAGACAAGTGGTGAGAGACAATCCTGACTTTTGGGGTCCTCTGGCTGTTG
TTCTTTTCTTTTCCATGATATCATTATATGGACAGTTTAGGGTGGTCTCATGGATTATAACCATTTGGAT
ATTTGGTTCACTAACAATTTTCTTACTGGCCAGAGTTCTTGGTGGAGAAGTTGCATATGGCCAAGTCCTT
GGAGTTATAGGATATTCATTACTTCCTCTCATTGTAATAGCCCCTGTACTTTTGGTGGTTGGATCATTTG
AAGTGGTGTCTACACTTATAAAACTGTTTGGTGTGTTTTGGGCTGCCTACAGTGCTGCTTCATTGTTAGT
GGGTGAAGAATTCAAGACCAAAAAGCCTCTTCTGATTTATCCAATCTTTTTATTATACATTTATTTTTTG
TCGTTATATACTGGTGTGCCAACTTTCTTGTACAAAGTGGTTCGATAACGAATTCCGCCCCCCCCCCCTA
ACGTTACTGGCCGAAGCCGCTTGGAATAAGGCCGGTGTGCGTTTGTCTATATGTTATTTTCCACCATATT
GCCGTCTTTTGGCAATGTGAGGGCCCGGAAACCTGGCCCTGTCTTCTTGACGAGCATTCCTAGGGGTCTT
TCCCCTCTCGCCAAAGGAATGCAAGGTCTGTTGAATGTCGTGAAGGAAGCAGTTCCTCTGGAAGCTTCTT
GAAGACAAACAACGTCTGTAGCGACCCTTTGCAGGCAGCGGAACCCCCCACCTGGCGACAGGTGCCTCTG
CGGCCAAAAGCCACGTGTATAAGATACACCTGCAAAGGCGGCACAACCCCAGTGCCACGTTGTGAGTTGG
ATAGTTGTGGAAAGAGTCAAATGGCTCTCCTCAAGCGTATTCAACAAGGGGCTGAAGGATGCCCAGAAGG
TACCCCATTGTATGGGATCTGATCTGGGGCCTCGGTGCACATGCTTTACATGTGTTTAGTCGAGGTTAAA
AAAACGTCTAGGCCCCCCGAACCACGGGGACGTGGTTTTCCTTTGAAAAACACGATGATAATATGGCCAC
AACCATGACCGAGTACAAGCCCACGGTGCGCCTCGCCACCCGCGACGACGTCCCCAGGGCCGTACGCACC
CTCGCCGCCGCGTTCGCCGACTACCCCGCCACGCGCCACACCGTCGATCCGGACCGCCACATCGAGCGGG
TCACCGAGCTGCAAGAACTCTTCCTCACGCGCGTCGGGCTCGACATCGGCAAGGTGTGGGTCGCGGACGA
CGGCGCCGCGGTGGCGGTCTGGACCACGCCGGAGAGCGTCGAAGCGGGGGCGGTGTTCGCCGAGATCGGC
C
